>Addgene plasmid #145502 | pGBW-m4046452 | depositor full sequence | sequence record 287679 | Full Sequence
GCGGCCGCTTGCTATATTGAAGTACGGATTAGAAGCCGCCGAGCGGGCGACAGCCCTCCGACGGAAGACT
CTCCTCCGTGCGTCCTCGTCTTCACCGGTCGCGTTCCTGAAACGCAGATGTGCCTCGCGCCGCACTGCTC
CGAACAATAAAGATTCTACAATACTAGCTTTTATGGTTATGAAGAGGAAAAATTGGCAGTAACCTGGCCC
CACAAACCTTCAAATTAACGAATCAAATTAACAACCATAGGATGATAATGCGATTAGTTTTTTAGCCTTA
TTTCTGGGGTAATTAATCAGCGAAGCGATGATTTTTGATCTATTAACAGATATATAAATGGAAAAGCTGC
ATAACCACTTTAACTAATACTTTCAACATTTTCAGTTTGTATTACTTCTTATTCAAATGTCATAAAAGTA
TCAACAAAAAATTGTTAATATACCTCTATACTTTAACGTCAAGGAGAAAAAACTATAATGGACTTATTTA
TGAGAATATTCACGATCGGCACAGTGACCCTAAAGCAGGGTGAGATTAAAGATGCTACTCCATCAGATTT
CGTTAGGGCAACCGCTACTATCCCCATTCAAGCCAGCTTGCCTTTTGGTTGGTTGATTGTAGGAGTCGCT
CTCTTGGCTGTTTTCCAATCCGCCAGTAAGATCATTACTTTAAAAAAGAGATGGCAATTGGCGCTTTCTA
AGGGTGTTCACTTCGTCTGTAATCTGTTGTTATTGTTTGTCACTGTTTATTCCCATTTGCTCCTAGTTGC
CGCTGGTTTAGAAGCTCCATTCCTGTACTTGTACGCTTTGGTCTATTTCCTGCAATCTATCAACTTTGTT
CGTATCATTATGAGATTGTGGTTGTGCTGGAAATGTCGTTCTAAGAACCCGTTGTTATACGACGCTAATT
ACTTCCTTTGTTGGCACACCAACTGTTACGATTATTGTATTCCATATAACTCGGTTACTTCCTCTATAGT
TATCACCTCCGGGGACGGTACCACAAGTCCAATTTCAGAACATGACTACCAAATTGGTGGTTACACTGAA
AAGTGGGAGTCTGGTGTCAAAGATTGCGTAGTGTTACACAGCTATTTTACTTCTGATTACTACCAGTTGT
ATAGCACCCAATTGTCCACTGACACCGGAGTGGAACACGTCACATTTTTCATCTACAATAAGATAGTCGA
TGAACCTGAAGAACATGTTCAAATACACACTATTGACGGCTCTAGCGGTGTAGTTAACCCAGTTATGGAA
CCAATCTATGATGAGCCAACAACAACGACCTCTGTTCCCTTACTCGTGCCGAGAGGTTCTGATTATAAAG
ATCATGATGGTGATTATAAAGATCATGATATTGATTATAAAGATGATGATGATAAATAAACAGGCCCCTT
TTCCTTTGTCGATATCATGTAATTAGTTATGTCACGCTTACATTCACGCCCTCCTCCCACATCCGCTCTA
ACCGAAAAGGAAGGAGTTAGACAACCTGAAGTCTAGGTCCCTATTTATTTTTTTTAATAGTTATGTTAGT
ATTAAGAACGTTATTTATATTTCAAATTTTTCTTTTTTTTCTGTACAAAGCGGCCGCCGAACCACTAGTG
CACTGCAGTACACGGTTTCCTTGAAATTTTTTTGATTCGGTAATCTCCGAACAGAAGGAAGAACGAAGGA
AGGAGCACAGACTTAGATTGGTATATATACGCATATGTAGTGTTGAAGAAACATGAAATTGCCCAGTATT
CTTAACCCAACTGCACAGAACAAAAACGTGCAGGAAACGAAGATAAATCATGTCGAAAGCTACATATAAG
GAACGTGCTGCTACTCATCCTAGTCCTGTTGCTGCCAAGCTATTTAATATCATGCACGAAAAGCAAACAA
ACTTGTGTGCTTCATTGGATGTTCGTACCACCAAGGAATTACTGGAGTTAGTTGAAGCATTAGGTCCCAA
AATTTGTTTACTAAAAACACATGTGGATATCTTGACTGATTTTTCCATGGAGGGCACAGTTAAGCCGCTA
AAGGCATTATCCGCCAAGTACAATTTTTTACTCTTCGAGGACAGAAAATTTGCTGACATTGGTAATACAG
TCAAATTGCAGTACTCTGCGGGTGTATACAGAATAGCAGAATGGGCAGACATTACGAATGCACACGGTGT
GGTGGGCCCAGGTATTGTTAGCGGTTTGAAGCAGGCGGCAGAAGAAGTAACAAAGGAACCTAGAGGCCTT
TTGATGTTAGCAGAATTGTCATGCAAGGGCTCCCTATCTACTGGAGAATATACTAAGGGTACTGTTGACA
TTGCGAAGAGCGACAAAGATTTTGTTATCGGCTTTATTGCTCAAAGAGACATGGGTGGAAGAGATGAAGG
TTACGATTGGTTGATTATGACACCCGGTGTGGGTTTAGATGACAAGGGAGATGCATTGGGTCAACAGTAT
AGAACCGTGGATGATGTGGTTTCTACAGGATCTGACATTATTATTGTTGGAAGAGGACTATTTGCAAAGG
GAAGGGATGCTAAGGTAGAGGGTGAACGTTACAGAAAAGCAGGCTGGGAAGCATATTTGAGAAGATGCGG
CCAGCAAAACTAAAAAACTGTATTATAAGTAAATGCATGTATACTAAACTCACAAATTAGAGCTTCAATT
TAATTATATCAGTTATTACCCGAGTAACGAAGCATCTGTGCTTCATTTTGTAGAACAAAAATGCAACGCG
AGAGCGCTAATTTTTCAAACAAAGAATCTGAGCTGCATTTTTACAGAACAGAAATGCAACGCGAAAGCGC
TATTTTACCAACGAAGAATCTGTGCTTCATTTTTGTAAAACAAAAATGCAACGCGAGAGCGCTAATTTTT
CAAACAAAGAATCTGAGCTGCATTTTTACAGAACAGAAATGCAACGCGAGAGCGCTATTTTACCAACAAA
GAATCTATACTTCTTTTTTGTTCTACAAAAATGCATCCCGAGAGCGCTATTTTTCTAACAAAGCATCTTA
GATTACTTTTTTTCTCCTTTGTGCGCTCTATAATGCAGTCTCTTGATAACTTTTTGCACTGTAGGTCCGT
TAAGGTTAGAAGAAGGCTACTTTGGTGTCTATTTTCTCTTCCATAAAAAAAGCCTGACTCCACTTCCCGC
GTTTACTGATTACTAGCGAAGCTGCGGGTGCATTTTTTCAAGATAAAGGCATCCCCGATTATATTCTATA
CCGATGTGGATTGCGCATACTTTGTGAACAGAAAGTGATAGCGTTGATGATTCTTCATTGGTCAGAAAAT
TATGAACGGTTTCTTCTATTTTGTCTCTATATACTACGTATAGGAAATGTTTACATTTTCGTATTGTTTT
CGATTCACTCTATGAATAGTTCTTACTACAATTTTTTTGTCTAAAGAGTAATACTAGAGATAAACATAAA
AAATGTAGAGGTCGAGTTTAGATGCAAGTTCAAGGAGCGAAAGGTGGATGGGTAGGTTATATAGGGATAT
AGCACAGAGATATATAGCAAAGAGATACTTTTGAGCAATGTTTGTGGAAGCGGTATTCGCAATATTTTAG
TAGCTCGTTACAGTCCGGTGCGTTTTTGGTTTTTTGAAAGTGCGTCATCAGAGCGCTTTTGGTTTTCAAA
AGCGCTCTGAAGTTCCTATACTTTCTAGCTAGAGAATAGGAACTTCCCGAGCGGCCGCGTGTTACAAGCT
TGACTCCAGCGTAACTGGACTGCAATCAACTCACTGGCTCACCTTCACGGGTGGGCCTTTCTTCGGTAGA
AAATCAAAGGATCTTCTTGAGATCCTTTTTTTCTGCGCGTAATCTGCTGCTTGCAAACAAAAAAACCACC
GCTACCAGCGGTGGTTTGTTTGCCGGATCAAGAGCTACCAACTCTTTTTCCGAGGTAACTGGCTTCAGCA
GAGCGCAGATACCAAATACTGTTCTTCTAGTGTAGCCGTAGTTAGGCCACCACTTCAAGAACTCTGTAGC
ACCGCCTACATACCTCGCTCTGCTAATCCTGTTACCAGTGGCTGCTGCCAGTGGCGATAAGTCGTGTCTT
ACCGGGTTGGACTCAAGACGATAGTTACCGGATAAGGCGCAGCGGTCGGGCTGAACGGGGGGTTCGTGCA
CACAGCCCAGCTTGGAGCGAACGACCTACACCGAACTGAGATACCTACAGCGTGAGCTATGAGAAAGCGC
CACGCTTCCCGAAGGGAGAAAGGCGGACAGGTATCCGGTAAGCGGCAGGGTCGGAACAGGAGAGCGCACG
AGGGAGCTTCCAGGGGTAAACGCCTGGTATCTTTATAGTCCTGTCGGGTTTCGCCACCTCTGACTTGAGC
ATCGATTTTTGTGATGCTCGTCAGGGGGGCGGAGCCTATGGAAAAACGCCAGCAACGCAGAAAGGCCCAC
CCGAAGGTGAGCCAGGTGATTACATTTGGGCCCTCATCAGAGGTTTTCACCGTCATCACCGAAACGCGCG
AGGCAGCTGCGGTAAAGCTCATCAGCGTGGTCGTGAAGCGATTCACAGATGTCTGCCTGTTCATCCGCGT
CCAGCTCGTTGAGTTTCTCCAGAAGCGTTAATGTCTGGCTTCTGATAAAGCGGGCCATGTTAAGGGCGGT
TTTTTCCTGTTTGGTCACTTACCAATGCTTAATCAGTGAGGCACCTATCTCAGCGATCTGTCTATTTCGT
TCATCCATAGTTGCCTGACTCCCCGTCGTGTAGATAACTACGATGCGGGAGGGCTTACCATCTGGCCCCA
GTGCTGCAATGATACCGCGAGACCCACGCTCACCGGCTCCAGATTTATCAGCAATAAACCAGCCAGCCGG
GAGGGCCGAGCGCAGAAGTGATCCTGCAACTTTATCCGCCTCCATCCAGTCTATTAATTGTTGCCGGGAA
GCTAGAGTAAGTAGTTCGCCAGTTAATAGTTTGCGCAACGTTGTTGCCATTGCTACAGGCATCGTGGTGT
CACGCTCGTCGTTTGGTATGGCTTCATTCAGCTCCGGTTCCCAACGATCAAGGCGAGTTACATGATCCCC
CATGTTGTGCAAAAAAGCGGTTAGCTCCTTCGGTCCTCCGATCGTTGCCAGAAGTAAGTTGGCCGCAGTG
TTATCACTCATGGTTATGGCAGCACTGCATAATTCTCTTACTGTCATGCCATCCGTGAGATGCTTTTCTG
TGACTGGTGAGTACTCAACCAAGTCATTCTGAGAATAGTGTATGCGGCGACCGAGTTGCTCTTGCCCGGC
GTCAATACGGGATAATACCGCGCCACATAGCAGAACTTTAAAAGTGCTCATCATTGGAAAACGTTCTTCG
GGGCGTAAACTCTCAAGGATCTTACCGCTGTTGAGATCCAGTTCGATGTAACCCACTCGTGCACCCAACT
GATCTTCAGCATCTTTTACTTTCACCAGCGTTTCTGGGTGAGCAAAAACAGGAAGGCAAAATGCCGCAAA
AAAGGGAATAAGGGCGACACGGAAATGTTGAATACTCATTTTAGCTTCCTTAGCTCCTGAAAATCTCGAT
AACTCAAAAAATACGCCCGGTAGTGATCTTATTTCATTATGGTGAAAGTTGGAACCTCTTACGTGCCGAT
CAAGTCAAAAGCCTCCGGTCGGAGGCTTTTGACTTTCTGCTATGGAGGTCAGGTATGATTTAAATGGTCA
GTTAGA
Features (pLannotate 1.2.2; 14 found; start..end, strand, type, name):
     25..466     +  promoter       GAL1 promoter: S. cerevisiae GAL1; inducible promoter, regulated by Gal4
    478..1302    +  CDS            AP3A_SARS2: Experimental evidence at protein level: Swiss-Prot protein existence level 1. Plays a role in virus egress via lysosomal trafficking (PubMed:33157038, PubMed:33422265). Forms homotetrameric ion channels (viroporin) localized at endosomes and lysosomes, that may induce deacidification of lysosomes thereby allowing safe virion egress through lysosomal trafficking (By similarity) (PubMed:33157038, PubMed:33422265). Also blocks formation of autolysosomes through binding and sequestering host TMUB1/HOPS on late endosomes. This prevents fusion of autophagosomes with lysosomes, disrupting autophagy a
   1320..1337    +  CDS            3xFLAG (fragment): three tandem FLAG® epitope tags, followed by an enterokinase cleavage site
   1415..1587    +  terminator     CYC1 terminator (fragment): S. cerevisiae CYC1; transcription terminator for CYC1
   1623..1799    +  promoter       URA3 promoter (fragment): S. cerevisiae URA3
   1800..2603    +  CDS            URA3: orotidine-5'-phosphate decarboxylase, required for uracil biosynthesis; S. cerevisiae URA3; yeast auxotrophic marker, counterselectable with 5-fluoroorotic acid (5-FOA)
   2686..3668    -  rep_origin     2μ ori: yeast 2μ plasmid origin of replication
   3746..3775    +  terminator     T3Te terminator: phage T3 early transcription terminator
   3797..4384    +  rep_origin     ori: high-copy-number ColE1/pMB1/pBR322/pUC origin of replication
   4396..4423    -  terminator     T7Te terminator: phage T7 early transcription terminator
   4447..4638    -  CDS            rop: Rop protein, which maintains plasmids at low copy number; rop
   4639..5499    -  CDS            AmpR: β-lactamase; bla; confers resistance to ampicillin, carbenicillin, and related antibiotics
   5500..5602    -  promoter       cat promoter: promoter of the E. coli cat gene encoding chloramphenicol acetyltransferase
   5603..5634    -  terminator     tonB terminator: bidirectional E. coli tonB-P14 transcription terminator
