[The description below was written by a language model from this plasmid's Addgene catalogue record and pLannotate feature annotations shown in this document.]
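Description:
pGBW-m4046452 is an episomal yeast expression plasmid for producing the SARS-CoV-2 ORF3a protein in Saccharomyces cerevisiae. It is a shuttle vector. In yeast it replicates from the 2μ origin, which supports multicopy maintenance, and is selected through the URA3 auxotrophic marker, which complements uracil auxotrophy and can be counterselected with 5-FOA. In E. coli it is propagated from a ColE1/pUC-type origin with ampicillin resistance; the annotation places the β-lactamase gene downstream of a cat promoter. The catalogue lists the plasmid as high copy, although the feature table also detects a short rop-like segment next to AmpR. Several bacterial terminators (T3Te, T7Te, tonB) flank the origin and the resistance cassette, presumably to insulate these modules from read-through transcription.

The payload is a synthetic ORF3a coding sequence of roughly 0.8 kb, recoded for S. cerevisiae codon usage and based on the viral reference protein. It sits under the galactose-inducible, Gal4-regulated GAL1 promoter and is followed by the CYC1 terminator. According to the record, the backbone supplies a C-terminal thrombin-cleavable 3xFLAG tag for detection or affinity purification with optional tag removal. The automated annotation recognises only a fragment of the 3xFLAG sequence immediately downstream of the ORF and does not annotate a thrombin site. ORF3a is a viroporin-type accessory protein implicated in lysosomal virion egress and in blocking autophagosome–lysosome fusion. The construct therefore suits inducible expression of the tagged protein in yeast for biochemical, purification or functional studies, although the record gives no purpose beyond yeast expression.
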