Addgene plasmid #145502: pGBW-m4046452
Purpose: Yeast Expression plasmid for SARS-CoV-2 ORF3a protein
Depositing lab: Ginkgo Bioworks & Benjie Chen. Depositing organization: Ginkgo Bioworks.
Backbone
  Vector backbone: AmpR; 2u URA3
  Backbone size w/o insert (bp): 4078
  Vector type: Yeast Expression
  Selectable markers: URA3
Growth in bacteria
  Bacterial resistance: Ampicillin, 100 μg/mL
  Growth temperature: 37°C
  Growth strain: DH5alpha
  Copy number: High Copy
Gene/Insert
  Gene/Insert name: SARS-CoV-2 ORF3a protein
  Species: S. cerevisiae (budding yeast); Severe acute respiratory syndrome coronavirus 2
  Insert size (bp): 821
  Mutation: Saccharomyces cerevisiae recode 1
  Entrez Gene: ORF3a (a.k.a. GU280_gp03)
  Promoter: pGAL1
  Tag / fusion protein: Cleavable thrombin;3xFLAG (C terminal on backbone)
  Cloning method: Unknown
Resource information
  A portion of this plasmid was derived from a plasmid made by: GinkgoBioworks
Depositor comments: NCBI Reference Sequence: YP_009724391.1Created by gene synthesis with Not1 site.
How to cite: pGBW-m4046452 was a gift from Ginkgo Bioworks & Benjie Chen (Addgene plasmid # 145502 ; http://n2t.net/addgene:145502 ; RRID:Addgene_145502)
